Addgene plasmid #180149: pT3-EF1aH
Purpose: (Empty Backbone) This plasmid is an empty vector used as the control for other plasmids which are in pT3-EF1aH backbone. It does not have any restriction site for cloning.
Depositing lab: Xin Chen. Depositing organization: University of California, San Francisco (UCSF). Publication: TAZ is indispensable for c-MYC-induced hepatocarcinogenesis. Wang H, Zhang S, Zhang Y, Jia J, Wang J, Liu X, Zhang J, Song X, Ribback S, Cigliano A, Evert M, Liang B, Wu H, Calvisi DF, Zeng Y, Chen X. J Hepatol. 2021 Aug 28. pii: S0168-8278(21)02016-X. doi: 10.1016/j.jhep.2021.08.021. PubMed 34464659.
Backbone
  Vector backbone: pT3-EF1α
  Backbone size (bp): 7000
  Vector type: Mammalian Expression
  Promoter: EF1α
Growth in bacteria
  Bacterial resistance: Ampicillin, 100 μg/mL
  Growth temperature: 37°C
  Growth strain: DH5alpha
  Copy number: Unknown
Gene/Insert
  Cloning method: Unknown
  Sequencing primers: 5′ EF-1aforward: TCAAGCCTCAGACAGTGGTTC; 3′ pcDNA3.1BGHRev: TAGAAGGCACAGTCGAGG
Terms and licenses: Academic/Nonprofit Terms; Industry Terms: Not Available to Industry
How to cite: pT3-EF1aH was a gift from Xin Chen (Addgene plasmid # 180149 ; http://n2t.net/addgene:180149 ; RRID:Addgene_180149)
