[The description below was written by a language model from this plasmid's Addgene catalogue record and pLannotate feature annotations shown in this document.]
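Description:
pT3-EF1aH is an empty mammalian expression vector built on the pT3-EF1α backbone. It serves as the matched negative control for other constructs that carry a gene of interest in the same backbone. According to the record it has no restriction site for cloning, so it is meant to be used as it is rather than as a recipient for inserts. It is propagated in E. coli through a high-copy ColE1/pUC-type origin and selected with ampicillin via the β-lactamase gene and its native promoter. The remaining bacterial annotations are short fragments of rop, bom, lacZα, lacI and a pUC multiple cloning site, plus a lac promoter, lac operator and CAP binding site. These appear to be leftovers of the cloning-vector ancestry and not functional parts.

The expression unit is a full-length human EF-1α promoter, a strong constitutive promoter in mammalian cells. Only a short gap separates it from a fragment of the SV40 poly(A) signal and a complete bovine growth hormone poly(A) signal. No coding sequence, tag or reporter is annotated between promoter and terminators, which fits the empty-vector designation. Small fragments of the SV40 early promoter and small t antigen lie just upstream of EF-1α. The feature table leaves stretches on both sides of this cassette unannotated, and the record does not say what they contain.

The catalogue gives a backbone size of about 7,000 bp, whereas the sequenced record is 5,070 nt; the record offers no explanation for the difference. The associated publication concerns c-MYC-driven liver tumour formation, suggesting use as a control alongside oncogene-expressing plasmids in such studies, though the delivery route is not stated.
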