Features (pLannotate 1.2.2; 16 found; start..end, strand, type, name):
    182..770     -  rep_origin     ori: high-copy-number ColE1/pMB1/pBR322/pUC origin of replication
    941..1801    -  CDS            AmpR: β-lactamase; bla; confers resistance to ampicillin, carbenicillin, and related antibiotics
   1802..1906    -  promoter       AmpR promoter: bla
   2001..2036    +  CDS            rop (fragment): Rop protein, which maintains plasmids at low copy number; rop
   2138..2237    +  misc_feature   bom (fragment): basis of mobility region from pBR322
   2243..2400    -  CDS            lacZα (fragment): LacZα fragment of β-galactosidase; lacZ fragment
   2774..2848    +  promoter       SV40 promoter (fragment): SV40 enhancer and early promoter
   2874..2913    +  CDS            small t antigen (fragment): SV40 (simian virus 40) small t antigen
   2920..4098    +  promoter       EF-1α promoter: strong constitutive promoter for human elongation factor EF-1α
   4135..4191    +  polyA_signal   SV40 poly(A) signal (fragment): SV40 polyadenylation signal
   4208..4432    +  polyA_signal   bGH poly(A) signal: bovine growth hormone polyadenylation signal
   4808..4837    +  misc_feature   MCS (fragment): pUC18/19 multiple cloning site
   4874..4890    -  protein_bind   lac operator: The lac repressor binds to the lac operator to inhibit transcription in E. coli. This inhibition can be relieved by adding lactose or isopropyl-β-D-thiogalactopyranoside (IPTG). lac repressor encoded by lacI
   4898..4928    -  promoter       lac promoter: promoter for the E. coli lac operon
   4943..4964    -  protein_bind   CAP binding site: CAP binding activates transcription in the presence of cAMP. E. coli catabolite activator protein
   4977..5069    -  CDS            lacI (fragment): lac repressor; lacI; The lac repressor binds to the lac operator to inhibit transcription in E. coli. This inhibition can be relieved by adding lactose or isopropyl-β-D-thiogalactopyranoside (IPTG).
>Addgene plasmid #180149 | pT3-EF1aH | addgene full sequence | sequence record 357865 | Addgene NGS Result
CTTCCGCTTCCTCGCTCACTGACTCGCTGCGCTCGGTCGTTCGGCTGCGGCGAGCGGTATCAGCTCACTC
AAAGGCGGTAATACGGTTATCCACAGAATCAGGGGATAACGCAGGAAAGAACATGTGAGCAAAAGGCCAG
CAAAAGGCCAGGAACCGTAAAAAGGCCGCGTTGCTGGCGTTTTTCCATAGGCTCCGCCCCCCTGACGAGC
ATCACAAAAATCGACGCTCAAGTCAGAGGTGGCGAAACCCGACAGGACTATAAAGATACCAGGCGTTTCC
CCCTGGAAGCTCCCTCGTGCGCTCTCCTGTTCCGACCCTGCCGCTTACCGGATACCTGTCCGCCTTTCTC
CCTTCGGGAAGCGTGGCGCTTTCTCATAGCTCACGCTGTAGGTATCTCAGTTCGGTGTAGGTCGTTCGCT
CCAAGCTGGGCTGTGTGCACGAACCCCCCGTTCAGCCCGACCGCTGCGCCTTATCCGGTAACTATCGTCT
TGAGTCCAACCCGGTAAGACACGACTTATCGCCACTGGCAGCAGCCACTGGTAACAGGATTAGCAGAGCG
AGGTATGTAGGCGGTGCTACAGAGTTCTTGAAGTGGTGGCCTAACTACGGCTACACTAGAAGAACAGTAT
TTGGTATCTGCGCTCTGCTGAAGCCAGTTACCTTCGGAAAAAGAGTTGGTAGCTCTTGATCCGGCAAACA
AACCACCGCTGGTAGCGGTGGTTTTTTTGTTTGCAAGCAGCAGATTACGCGCAGAAAAAAAGGATCTCAA
GAAGATCCTTTGATCTTTTCTACGGGGTCTGACGCTCAGTGGAACGAAAACTCACGTTAAGGGATTTTGG
TCATGAGATTATCAAAAAGGATCTTCACCTAGATCCTTTTAAATTAAAAATGAAGTTTTAAATCAATCTA
AAGTATATATGAGTAAACTTGGTCTGACAGTTACCAATGCTTAATCAGTGAGGCACCTATCTCAGCGATC
TGTCTATTTCGTTCATCCATAGTTGCCTGACTCCCCGTCGTGTAGATAACTACGATACGGGAGGGCTTAC
CATCTGGCCCCAGTGCTGCAATGATACCGCGAGACCCACGCTCACCGGCTCCAGATTTATCAGCAATAAA
CCAGCCAGCCGGAAGGGCCGAGCGCAGAAGTGGTCCTGCAACTTTATCCGCCTCCATCCAGTCTATTAAT
TGTTGCCGGGAAGCTAGAGTAAGTAGTTCGCCAGTTAATAGTTTGCGCAACGTTGTTGCCATTGCTACAG
GCATCGTGGTGTCACGCTCGTCGTTTGGTATGGCTTCATTCAGCTCCGGTTCCCAACGATCAAGGCGAGT
TACATGATCCCCCATGTTGTGCAAAAAAGCGGTTAGCTCCTTCGGTCCTCCGATCGTTGTCAGAAGTAAG
TTGGCCGCAGTGTTATCACTCATGGTTATGGCAGCACTGCATAATTCTCTTACTGTCATGCCATCCGTAA
GATGCTTTTCTGTGACTGGTGAGTACTCAACCAAGTCATTCTGAGAATAGTGTATGCGGCGACCGAGTTG
CTCTTGCCCGGCGTCAATACGGGATAATACCGCGCCACATAGCAGAACTTTAAAAGTGCTCATCATTGGA
AAACGTTCTTCGGGGCGAAAACTCTCAAGGATCTTACCGCTGTTGAGATCCAGTTCGATGTAACCCACTC
GTGCACCCAACTGATCTTCAGCATCTTTTACTTTCACCAGCGTTTCTGGGTGAGCAAAAACAGGAAGGCA
AAATGCCGCAAAAAAGGGAATAAGGGCGACACGGAAATGTTGAATACTCATACTCTTCCTTTTTCAATAT
TATTGAAGCATTTATCAGGGTTATTGTCTCATGAGCGGATACATATTTGAATGTATTTAGAAAAATAAAC
AAATAGGGGTTCCGCGCACATTTCCCCGAAAAGTGCCACCTGACGTCTAAGAAACCATTATTATCATGAC
ATTAACCTATAAAAATAGGCGTATCACGAGGCCCTTTCGTCTCGCGCGTTTCGGTGATGACGGTGAAAAC
CTCTGACACATGCAGCTCCCGGAGACGGTCACAGCTTGTCTGTAAGCGGATGCCGGGAGCAGACAAGCCC
GTCAGGGCGCGTCAGCGGGTGTTGGCGGGTGTCGGGGCTGGCTTAACTATGCGGCATCAGAGCAGATTGT
ACTGAGAGTGCACCATATGCGGTGTGAAATACCGCACAGATGCGTAAGGAGAAAATACCGCATCAGGCGC
CATTCGCCATTCAGGCTGCGCAACTGTTGGGAAGGGCGATCGGTGCGGGCCTCTTCGCTATTACGCCAGC
TGGCGAAAGGGGGATGTGCTGCAAGGCGATTAAGTTGGGTAACGCCAGGGTTTTCCCAGTCACGACGTTG
TAAAACGACGGCCAGTGAATTCGAGCTCGGTACCCTACAGTTGAAGTCGGAAGTTTACATACACTTAAGT
TGGAGTCATTAAAACTCGTTTTTCAACTACTCCACAAATTTCTTGTTAACAAACAATAGTTTTGGCAAGT
CAGTTAGGACATCTACTTTGTGCATGACACAAGTCATTTTTCCAACAATTGTTTACAGACAGATTATTTC
ACTTATAATTCACTGTATCACAATTCCAGTGGGTCAGAAGTTTACATACACTAAGTTGACTGTGCCTTTA
AACAGCTTGGAAAATTCCAGAAAATGATGTCATGGCTTTAGAAGCTTCTGATAGACTAATTGACATCATT
TGAGTCAATTGGAGGTGTACCTGTGGATGTATTTCAAGGAATTCTGTGGAATGTGTGTCAGTTAGGGTGT
GGAAAGTCCCCAGGCTCCCCAGCAGGCAGAAGTATGCAAAGCATGCATATCGATACTAGTTTAATTAAGA
TCCTCTTTGCAGCTAATGGACCTTCTAGGTCTTGAAAGGAGTGGGAATTGGCTCCGGTGCCCGTCAGTGG
GCAGAGCGCACATCGCCCACAGTCCCCGAGAAGTTGGGGGGAGGGGTCGGCAATTGAACCGGTGCCTAGA
GAAGGTGGCGCGGGGTAAACTGGGAAAGTGATGTCGTGTACTGGCTCCGCCTTTTTCCCGAGGGTGGGGG
AGAACCGTATATAAGTGCAGTAGTCGCCGTGAACGTTCTTTTTCGCAACGGGTTTGCCGCCAGAACACAG
GTAAGTGCCGTGTGTGGTTCCCGCGGGCCTGGCCTCTTTACGGGTTATGGCCCTTGCGTGCCTTGAATTA
CTTCCACCTGGCTGCAGTACGTGATTCTTGATCCCGAGCTTCGGGTTGGAAGTGGGTGGGAGAGTTCGAG
GCCTTGCGCTTAAGGAGCCCCTTCGCCTCGTGCTTGAGTTGAGGCCTGGCCTGGGCGCTGGGGCCGCCGC
GTGCGAATCTGGTGGCACCTTCGCGCCTGTCTCGCTGCTTTCGATAAGTCTCTAGCCATTTAAAATTTTT
GATGACCTGCTGCGACGCTTTTTTTCTGGCAAGATAGTCTTGTAAATGCGGGCCAAGATCTGCACACTGG
TATTTCGGTTTTTGGGGCCGCGGGCGGCGACGGGGCCCGTGCGTCCCAGCGCACATGTTCGGCGAGGCGG
GGCCTGCGAGCGCGGCCACCGAGAATCGGACGGGGGTAGTCTCAAGCTGGCCGGCCTGCTCTGGTGCCTG
GCCTCGCGCCGCCGTGTATCGCCCCGCCCTGGGCGGCAAGGCTGGCCCGGTCGGCACCAGTTGCGTGAGC
GGAAAGATGGCCGCTTCCCGGCCCTGCTGCAGGGAGCTCAAAATGGAGGACGCGGCGCTCGGGAGAGCGG
GCGGGTGAGTCACCCACACAAAGGAAAAGGGCCTTTCCGTCCTCAGCCGTCGCTTCATGTGACTCCACGG
AGTACCGGGCGCCGTCCAGGCACCTCGATTAGTTCTCGAGCTTTTGGAGTACGTCGTCTTTAGGTTGGGG
GGAGGGGTTTTATGCGATGGAGTTTCCCCACACTGAGTGGGTGGAGACTGAAGTTAGGCCAGCTTGGCAC
TTGATGTAATTCTCCTTGGAATTTGCCCTTTTTGAGTTTGGATCTTGGTTCATTCTCAAGCCTCAGACAG
TGGTTCAAAGTTTTTTTCTTCCATTTCAGGTGTCGTGAGGAATTAGCTTGGTACCAATACGGATATCGCG
GCCGCTGCATTCTAGTTGTGGTTTGTCCAAACTCATCAATGTATCTTATCATGTCTGGATCCGCTGATCA
GCCTCGACTGTGCCTTCTAGTTGCCAGCCATCTGTTGTTTGCCCCTCCCCCGTGCCTTCCTTGACCCTGG
AAGGTGCCACTCCCACTGTCCTTTCCTAATAAAATGAGGAAATTGCATCGCATTGTCTGAGTAGGTGTCA
TTCTATTCTGGGGGGTGGGGTGGGGCAGGACAGCAAGGGGGAGGATTGGGAAGACAATAGCAGGCATGCT
GGGGATGCGGTGGGCTCTATGGCTTCTGAGGCGGGATCCCCTTGAAATACATCCACAGGTACACCTCCAA
TTGACTCAAATGATGTCAATTAGTCTATCAGAAGCTTCTAAAGCCATGACATCATTTTCTGGAATTTTCC
AAGCTGTTTAAAGGCACAGTCAACTTAGTGTATGTAAACTTCTGACCCACTGGAATTGTGATACAGTGAA
TTATAAGTGAAATAATCTGTCTGTAAACAATTGTTGGAAAAATGACTTGTGTCATGCACAAAGTAGATGT
CCTAACTGACTTGCCAAAACTATTGTTTGTTAACAAGAAATTTGTGGAGTAGTTGAAAAACGAGTTTTAA
TGACTCCAACTTAAGTGTATGTAAACTTCCGACTTCAACTGTATAGGTCTAGAGTCGACCTGCAGGCATG
CAAGCTTGGCGTAATCATGGTCATAGCTGTTTCCTGTGTGAAATTGTTATCCGCTCACAATTCCACACAA
CATACGAGCCGGAAGCATAAAGTGTAAAGCCTGGGGTGCCTAATGAGTGAGCTAACTCACATTAATTGCG
TTGCGCTCACTGCCCGCTTTCCAGTCGGGAAACCTGTCGTGCCAGCTGCATTAATGAATCGGCCAACGCG
CGGGGAGAGGCGGTTTGCGTATTGGGCGCT
